Addgene plasmid #211954: pKLV2-U6gRNA5(AAVS1-1)-PGKpuroBFP-W
Purpose: Express safe-cutter control gRNA with puro and BFP
Depositing lab: Kosuke Yusa. Depositing organization: Kyoto University, Institute for Life and Medical Sciences. Publication: RENGE infers gene regulatory networks using time-series single-cell RNA-seq data with CRISPR perturbations. Ishikawa M, Sugino S, Masuda Y, Tarumoto Y, Seto Y, Taniyama N, Wagai F, Yamauchi Y, Kojima Y, Kiryu H, Yusa K, Eiraku M, Mochizuki A. Commun Biol. 2023 Dec 28;6(1):1290. doi: 10.1038/s42003-023-05594-4. PubMed 38155269.
Backbone
  Vector backbone: pKLV2-U6gRNA5(BbsI)-PGKpuroBFP-W
  Backbone size w/o insert (bp): 8630
  Total vector size (bp): 8650
  Vector type: Mammalian Expression, Lentiviral, CRISPR
  Selectable markers: Puromycin
Growth in bacteria
  Bacterial resistance: Ampicillin, 100 μg/mL
  Growth temperature: 37°C
  Growth strain: NEB Stable
  Copy number: High Copy
Gene/Insert
  Gene/Insert name: safe-cutter control sgRNA_AAVS1-1
  gRNA/shRNA sequence: GTCCCTAGTGGCCCCACTG
  Species: H. sapiens (human)
  Entrez Gene: AAVS1 (a.k.a. AAV)
  Promoter: Human U6 promoter
  Cloning method: Restriction Enzyme; 5′ cloning site BbsI (destroyed during cloning); 3′ cloning site BbsI (destroyed during cloning)
  Sequencing primers: 5′ AGATAATTAGAATTAATTTGACTG
Terms and licenses: Academic/Nonprofit Terms; Industry Terms: Not Available to Industry
How to cite: pKLV2-U6gRNA5(AAVS1-1)-PGKpuroBFP-W was a gift from Kosuke Yusa (Addgene plasmid # 211954 ; http://n2t.net/addgene:211954 ; RRID:Addgene_211954)
