[The description below was written by a language model from this plasmid's Addgene catalogue record and pLannotate feature annotations shown in this document.]
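Description:
pKLV2-U6gRNA5(AAVS1-1)-PGKpuroBFP-W is an 8,650 bp lentiviral CRISPR guide-expression plasmid for mammalian cells, made by inserting a single guide sequence into the BbsI sites of the pKLV2-U6gRNA5(BbsI)-PGKpuroBFP-W backbone; both sites were destroyed during cloning. In bacteria it is maintained by a high-copy ColE1/pUC-type origin and selected with ampicillin through the bla gene. The backbone also carries an f1 origin and remnants of a lacZα/lac promoter cloning region flanked by T7 and T3 promoters.

The viral transfer cassette begins with a CMV enhancer/promoter fused to a truncated HIV-1 5' LTR, an arrangement that typically drives genomic RNA transcription in packaging cells. This is followed by the Ψ packaging signal with a gag fragment, the RRE for Rev-dependent nuclear export, and the cPPT/CTS. Downstream, a human U6 Pol III promoter transcribes the guide joined to an S. pyogenes Cas9 scaffold (annotated as a tracrRNA fragment). The guide targets the human AAVS1 locus and is described as a "safe-cutter" control. A mouse PGK promoter then drives puromycin N-acetyltransferase followed by TagBFP, so transduced cells can be selected with puromycin and tracked by blue fluorescence. The element linking the two coding sequences is not annotated. A WPRE enhances transcript expression, and the cassette ends in a truncated 3' LTR followed by a bGH polyadenylation signal.

No Cas9 is encoded, so the nuclease must be supplied separately. The construct serves as a control that induces cutting at a presumed neutral site, and the associated work used CRISPR perturbations with time-series single-cell RNA-seq to infer gene regulatory networks.
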