Features (pLannotate 1.2.2; 28 found; start..end, strand, type, name):
    155..280     -  misc_feature   HIV-1 Ψ: packaging signal of human immunodeficiency virus type 1
    327..507     -  LTR            5' LTR (truncated): truncated 5' long terminal repeat (LTR) from HIV-1
    525..724     -  promoter       CMV promoter: human cytomegalovirus (CMV) immediate early promoter
    725..1025    -  enhancer       CMV enhancer: human cytomegalovirus immediate early enhancer
   1039..1057    -  promoter       T7 promoter: promoter for bacteriophage T7 RNA polymerase
   1065..1220    +  CDS            lacZα (fragment): LacZα fragment of β-galactosidase; lacZ fragment
   1225..1653    +  rep_origin     f1 ori (sequence partly withheld): f1 bacteriophage origin of replication; arrow indicates direction of (+) strand synthesis
   1706..1810    +  promoter       AmpR promoter: bla
   1811..2671    +  CDS            AmpR: β-lactamase; bla; confers resistance to ampicillin, carbenicillin, and related antibiotics
   2842..3430    +  rep_origin     ori: high-copy-number ColE1/pMB1/pBR322/pUC origin of replication
   3613..3705    +  CDS            lacI (fragment): lac repressor; lacI; The lac repressor binds to the lac operator to inhibit transcription in E. coli. This inhibition can be relieved by adding lactose or isopropyl-β-D-thiogalactopyranoside (IPTG).
   3718..3739    +  protein_bind   CAP binding site: CAP binding activates transcription in the presence of cAMP. E. coli catabolite activator protein
   3754..3784    +  promoter       lac promoter: promoter for the E. coli lac operon
   3792..3808    +  protein_bind   lac operator: The lac repressor binds to the lac operator to inhibit transcription in E. coli. This inhibition can be relieved by adding lactose or isopropyl-β-D-thiogalactopyranoside (IPTG). lac repressor encoded by lacI
   3853..3871    +  promoter       T3 promoter: promoter for bacteriophage T3 RNA polymerase
   4010..4121    -  polyA_signal   bGH poly(A) signal: bovine growth hormone polyadenylation signal
   4147..4325    -  LTR            5' LTR (truncated): truncated 5' long terminal repeat (LTR) from HIV-1
   4333..4479    -  CDS            nef (fragment): NEF_HV1LA - Experimental evidence at protein level: Swiss-Prot protein existence level 1. Extracellular Nef protein targets CD4(+) T-lymphocytes for apoptosis by interacting with CXCR4 surface receptors. From Human immunodeficiency virus type 1 group M subtype B (isolate Lai) (HIV-1).
   4473..5059    -  misc_feature   WPRE: woodchuck hepatitis virus posttranscriptional regulatory element
   5071..5769    -  CDS            TagBFP: TagBFP is a basic (constitutively fluorescent) blue fluorescent protein published in 2008, derived from Entacmaea quadricolor. It is reported to be a very rapidly-maturing monomer with very low acid sensitivity.
   5842..6438    -  CDS            PuroR (fragment): puromycin N-acetyltransferase; pac from Streptomyces; confers resistance to puromycin
   6478..6977    -  promoter       PGK promoter: mouse phosphoglycerate kinase 1 promoter
   7000..7067    -  misc_RNA       tracrRNA (fragment): trans-activating CRISPR RNA for the Streptococcus pyogenes CRISPR/Cas9 system
   7114..7354    -  promoter       U6 promoter: RNA polymerase III promoter for human U6 snRNA
   7429..7546    -  misc_feature   cPPT/CTS: central polypurine tract and central termination sequence of HIV-1
   7596..7696    -  CDS            Rev (fragment): human immunodeficiency virus 1 (HIV-1) Rev protein; rev; enhances nuclear export of unspliced and incompletely spliced viral mRNAs
   8073..8306    -  misc_feature   RRE: The Rev response element (RRE) of HIV-1 allows for Rev-dependent mRNA export from the nucleus to the cytoplasm.
   8483..171     -  CDS            HIV-1 gag (fragment) (across the origin): gag protein from human immunodeficiency virus 1; gag
>Addgene plasmid #211954 | pKLV2-U6gRNA5(AAVS1-1)-PGKpuroBFP-W | addgene full sequence | sequence record 418010 | Addgene NGS Result
AGCCTTCTGATGTTTCTAACAGGCCAGGATTAACTGCGAATCGTTCTAGCTCCCTGCTTGCCCATACTAT
ATGTTTTAATTTATATTTTTTCTTTCCCCCTGGCCTTAACCGAATTTTTTCCCATCGCGATCTAATTCTC
CCCCGCTTAATACTGACGCTCTCGCACCCATCTCTCTCCTTCTAGCCTCCGCTAGTCAAAATTTTTGGCG
TACTCACCAGTCGCCGCCCCTCGCCTCTTGCCGTGCGCGCTTCAGCAAGCCGAGTCCTGCGTCGAGAGAG
CTCCTCTGGTTTCCCTTTCGCTTTCAAGTCCCTGTTCGGGCGCCACTGCTAGAGATTTTCCACACTGACT
AAAAGGGTCTGAGGGATCTCTAGTTACCAGAGTCACACAACAGACGGGCACACACTACTTGAAGCACTCA
AGGCAAGCTTTATTGAGGCTTAAGCAGTGGGTTCCCTAGTTAGCCAGAGAGCTCCCAGGCTCAGATCTGG
TCTAACCAGAGAGACCCAGTACAGGCAAAACGCGCTGCTTATATAGACCTCCCACCGTACACGCCTACCG
CCCATTTGCGTCAATGGGGCGGAGTTGTTACGACATTTTGGAAAGTCCCGTTGATTTTGGTGCCAAAACA
AACTCCCATTGACGTCAATGGGGTGGAGACTTGGAAATCCCCGTGAGTCAAACCGCTATCCACGCCCATT
GATGTACTGCCAAAACCGCATCACCATGGTAATAGCGATGACTAATACGTAGATGTACTGCCAAGTAGGA
AAGTCCCATAAGGTCATGTACTGGGCATAATGCCAGGCGGGCCATTTACCGTCATTGACGTCAATAGGGG
GCGTACTTGGCATATGATACACTTGATGTACTGCCAAGTGGGCAGTTTACCGTAAATACTCCACCCATTG
ACGTCAATGGAAAGTCCCTATTGGCGTTACTATGGGAACATACGTCATTATTGACGTCAATGGGCGGGGG
TCGTTGGGCGGTCAGCCAGGCGGGCCATTTACCGTAAGTTATGTACTAGTCAATTCGCCCTATAGTGAGT
CGTATTACGCGCGCTCACTGGCCGTCGTTTTACAACGTCGTGACTGGGAAAACCCTGGCGTTACCCAACT
TAATCGCCTTGCAGCACATCCCCCTTTCGCCAGCTGGCGTAATAGCGAAGAGGCCCGCACCGATCGCCCT
TCCCAACAGTTGCGCAGCCTGAATGGCGAATGGG
[124 nt withheld, positions 1225-1348]
C
[91 nt withheld, positions 1350-1440]
A
[49 nt withheld, positions 1442-1490]
CCTTTGACGTTGGAGTCCACGTTCTTT
[37 nt withheld, positions 1518-1554]
ACCCTATCTCGGTCTATTCTTTTGATTTATAAGGGATTTTGCCGATTTCGGCCTATTGGTTAAAAAATGA
GCTGATTTAACAAAAATTTAACGCGAATTTTAACAAAATATTAACGCTTACAATTTAGGTGGCACTTTTC
GGGGAAATGTGCGCGGAACCCCTATTTGTTTATTTTTCTAAATACATTCAAATATGTATCCGCTCATGAG
ACAATAACCCTGATAAATGCTTCAATAATATTGAAAAAGGAAGAGTATGAGTATTCAACATTTCCGTGTC
GCCCTTATTCCCTTTTTTGCGGCATTTTGCCTTCCTGTTTTTGCTCACCCAGAAACGCTGGTGAAAGTAA
AAGATGCTGAAGATCAGTTGGGTGCACGAGTGGGTTACATCGAACTGGATCTCAACAGCGGTAAGATCCT
TGAGAGTTTTCGCCCCGAAGAACGTTTTCCAATGATGAGCACTTTTAAAGTTCTGCTATGTGGCGCGGTA
TTATCCCGTATTGACGCCGGGCAAGAGCAACTCGGTCGCCGCATACACTATTCTCAGAATGACTTGGTTG
AGTACTCACCAGTCACAGAAAAGCATCTTACGGATGGCATGACAGTAAGAGAATTATGCAGTGCTGCCAT
AACCATGAGTGATAACACTGCGGCCAACTTACTTCTGACAACGATCGGAGGACCGAAGGAGCTAACCGCT
TTTTTGCACAACATGGGGGATCATGTAACTCGCCTTGATCGTTGGGAACCGGAGCTGAATGAAGCCATAC
CAAACGACGAGCGTGACACCACGATGCCTGTAGCAATGGCAACAACGTTGCGCAAACTATTAACTGGCGA
ACTACTTACTCTAGCTTCCCGGCAACAATTAATAGACTGGATGGAGGCGGATAAAGTTGCAGGACCACTT
CTGCGCTCGGCCCTTCCGGCTGGCTGGTTTATTGCTGATAAATCTGGAGCCGGTGAGCGTGGGTCTCGCG
GTATCATTGCAGCACTGGGGCCAGATGGTAAGCCCTCCCGTATCGTAGTTATCTACACGACGGGGAGTCA
GGCAACTATGGATGAACGAAATAGACAGATCGCTGAGATAGGTGCCTCACTGATTAAGCATTGGTAACTG
TCAGACCAAGTTTACTCATATATACTTTAGATTGATTTAAAACTTCATTTTTAATTTAAAAGGATCTAGG
TGAAGATCCTTTTTGATAATCTCATGACCAAAATCCCTTAACGTGAGTTTTCGTTCCACTGAGCGTCAGA
CCCCGTAGAAAAGATCAAAGGATCTTCTTGAGATCCTTTTTTTCTGCGCGTAATCTGCTGCTTGCAAACA
AAAAAACCACCGCTACCAGCGGTGGTTTGTTTGCCGGATCAAGAGCTACCAACTCTTTTTCCGAAGGTAA
CTGGCTTCAGCAGAGCGCAGATACCAAATACTGTTCTTCTAGTGTAGCCGTAGTTAGGCCACCACTTCAA
GAACTCTGTAGCACCGCCTACATACCTCGCTCTGCTAATCCTGTTACCAGTGGCTGCTGCCAGTGGCGAT
AAGTCGTGTCTTACCGGGTTGGACTCAAGACGATAGTTACCGGATAAGGCGCAGCGGTCGGGCTGAACGG
GGGGTTCGTGCACACAGCCCAGCTTGGAGCGAACGACCTACACCGAACTGAGATACCTACAGCGTGAGCT
ATGAGAAAGCGCCACGCTTCCCGAAGGGAGAAAGGCGGACAGGTATCCGGTAAGCGGCAGGGTCGGAACA
GGAGAGCGCACGAGGGAGCTTCCAGGGGGAAACGCCTGGTATCTTTATAGTCCTGTCGGGTTTCGCCACC
TCTGACTTGAGCGTCGATTTTTGTGATGCTCGTCAGGGGGGCGGAGCCTATGGAAAAACGCCAGCAACGC
GGCCTTTTTACGGTTCCTGGCCTTTTGCTGGCCTTTTGCTCACATGTTCTTTCCTGCGTTATCCCCTGAT
TCTGTGGATAACCGTATTACCGCCTTTGAGTGAGCTGATACCGCTCGCCGCAGCCGAACGACCGAGCGCA
GCGAGTCAGTGAGCGAGGAAGCGGAAGAGCGCCCAATACGCAAACCGCCTCTCCCCGCGCGTTGGCCGAT
TCATTAATGCAGCTGGCACGACAGGTTTCCCGACTGGAAAGCGGGCAGTGAGCGCAACGCAATTAATGTG
AGTTAGCTCACTCATTAGGCACCCCAGGCTTTACACTTTATGCTCCCGGCTCGTATGTTGTGTGGAATTG
TGAGCGGATAACAATTTCACACAGGAAACAGCTATGACCATGATTACGCCAAGCGCGCAATTAACCCTCA
CTAAAGGGAACAAAAGCTTAATTAACGGCCGCCCATAGAGCCCACCGCATCCCCAGCATGCCTGCTATTG
ACTTCCCAATCCTCCCCCTTGCTGTCCTGCCCCACCCCACCCCCCAGAATAGAATGACACCTACTCAGAC
AATGCGATGCAATTTCCTCATTTTATTAGGAAAGGACAGTGGGAGTGGCACCTTCCAGGGTCAAGGAAGG
CACGGGGGAGGGGCAAACAACAGATGGCTGGCAACTAGAAGGCACAGTCGAGGCTGATCAGCGGGTTTAA
ACTGCTAGAGATTTTCCACACTGACTAAAAGGGTCTGAGGGATCTCTAGTTACCAGAGTCACACAACAGA
CGGGCACACACTACTTGAAGCACTCAAGGCAAGCTTTATTGAGGCTTAAGCAGTGGGTTCCCTAGTTAGC
CAGAGAGCTCCCAGGCTCAGATCTGGTCTAACCAGAGAGACTCTGGTCTAACCAGAGAGACCCAGTACAG
GCAAAAAGCAGATCTTGACTTCTTTGGGAGTGAATTAGCCCTTCCAGTCCCCCCTTTTCTTTTAAAAAGT
GGCTAAGATCTACAGCTGCCTTGTAAGTCATTGGTCTTAAAGGTACCTGCGGGGAGGCGGCCCAAAGGGA
GATCCGACTCGTCTGAGGGCGAAGGCGTAGACGCGGAAGAGGCCGCAGAGCCGGCAGCAGGCCGCGGGAA
GGAAGGTCCGCTGGATTGAGGGCCGAAGGGACGTAGCAGAAGGACGTCCCGCGCAGAATCCAGGTGGCAA
CACAGGCGAGCAGCCAAGGAAAGGACGATGATTTCCCCGACAACACCACGGAATTGTCAGTGCCCAACAG
CCGAGCCCCTGTCCAGCAGCGGGCAAGGCAGGCGGCGATGAGTTCCGCCGTGGCAATAGGGAGGGGGAAA
GCGAAAGTCCCGGAAAGGAGCTGACAGGTGGTGGCAATGCCCCAACCAGTGGGGGTTGCGTCAGCAAACA
CAGTGCACACCACGCCACGTTGCCTGACAACGGGCCACAACTCCTCATAAAGAGACAGCAACCAGGATTT
ATACAAGGAGGAGAAAATGAAAGCCATACGGGAAGCAATAGCATGATACAAAGGCATTAAAGCAGCGTAT
CCACATAGCGTAAAAGGAGCAACATAGTTAAGAATACCAGTCAATCTTTCACAAATTTTGTAATCCAGAG
GTTGAGCGGCCGCTCAATTAAGCTTGTGCCCCAGTTTGCTAGGGAGGTCGCAGTATCTGGCCACTGCCAC
CTCGTGCTGCTCGACGTAGGTCTCGTTGTTGGCCTCCTTGATTCTTTCCAGTCTGTAGTCCACATAGTAG
ACGCCAGGCATCTTGAGGTTCTTAGCGGGTTTCTTGGATCTATATGTGGTCTTGATGTTTGCGATCAGAT
GGCTCCCGCCCACGAGCTTCAGGGCCATGTCGTTTCTGCCTTCCAGGCCGCCGTCAGCGGGGTACAGCGT
CTCGGTGAAGGCCTCCCAGCCGAGTGTTTTCTTCTGCATCACAGGGCCGTTGGATGTGAAGTTCACCCCT
CTGATCTTGACGTTGTAGATGAGGCAGCCGTCCTGGAGGCTGGTGTCCTGGGTAGCGGTCAGCACGCCCC
CGTCCTCGTATGTGGTGACTCTCTCCCATGTGAAGCCCTCAGGGAAGGACTGCTTGAAGAAGTCGGGGAT
GCCCTGGGTGTGGTTGATGAAGGTCTTGCTGCCGTAGAGGAAGCTAGTAGCCAGGATGTCGAAGGCGAAG
GGGAGAGGGCCGCCCTCGACCACCTTGATTCTCATGGTCTGGGTGCCCTCGTAGGGCTTGCCTTCGCCCT
CGGATGTGCACTTGAAGTGATGGTTGTCCACGGTGCCCTCCATGTACAGCTTCATGTGCATGTTCTCCTT
AATCAGCTCGCTCATTGGGCCAGGATTCTCCTCCACGTCACCGCATGTTAGGAGACTTCCTCTGCCCTCT
CCTCCGGACCCGCCGCCGGCACCGGGCTTGCGGGTCATGCACCAGGTGCGCGGTCCTTCGGGCACCTCGA
CGTCGGCGGTGACGGTGAAGCCGAGCCGCTCGTAGAAGGGGAGGTTGCGGGGCGCGGAGGTCTCCAGGAA
GGCGGGCACCCCGGCGCGCTCGGCCGCCTCCACTCCGGGGAGCACGACGGCGCTGCCCAGACCCTTGCCC
TGGTGGTCGGGCGAGACGCCGACGGTGGCCAGGAACCACGCGGGCTCCTTGGGCCGGTGCGGCGCCAGGA
GGCCTTCCATCTGTTGCTGCGCGGCCAGCCGGGAACCGCTCAACTCGGCCATGCGCGGGCCGATCTCGGC
GAACACCGCCCCCGCTTCGACGCTCTCCGGCGTGGTCCAGACCGCCACCGCGGCGCCGTCGTCCGCGACC
CACACCTTGCCGATGTCGAGCCCGACGCGCGTGAGGAAGAGTTCTTGCAGCTCGGTGACCCGCTCGATGT
GGCGGTCCGGATCGACGGTGTGGCGCGTGGCGGGGTAGTCGGCGAACGCGGCGGCGAGGGTGCGTACGGC
CCTGGGGACGTCGTCGCGGGTGGCGAGGCGCACCGTGGGCTTGTACTCGGTCATGGTAAGCTTCAGCTGC
TCGAGATCTAGATGGATGCAGGTCGAAAGGCCCGGAGATGAGGAAGAGGAGAACAGCGCGGCAGACGTGC
GCTTTTGAAGCGTGCAGAATGCCGGGCCTCCGGAGGACCTTCGGGCGCCCGCCCCGCCCCTGAGCCCGCC
CCTGAGCCCGCCCCCGGACCCACCCCTTCCCAGCCTCTGAGCCCAGAAAGCGAAGGAGCAAAGCTGCTAT
TGGCCGCTGCCCCAAAGGCCTACCCGCTTCCATTGCTCAGCGGTGCTGTCCATCTGCACGAGACTAGTGA
GACGTGCTACTTCCATTTGTCACGTCCTGCACGACGCGAGCTGCGGGGCGGGGGGGAACTTCCTGACTAG
GGGAGGAGTAGAAGGTGGCGCGAAGGGGCCACCAAAGAACGGAGCCGGTTGGCGCCTACCGGTGGATGTG
GAATGTGTGCGAGGCCAGAGGCCACTTGTGTAGCGCCAAGTGCCCAGCGGGGCTGCTAAAGCGCATGCTC
CAGACTGCCTTGGGAAAAGCGCCTCCCCTACCCGGTAGAATTGGATCCAAAAAAAGCACCGACTCGGTGC
CACTTTTTCAAGTTGATAACGGACTAGCCTTATTTAAACTTGCTATGCTGTTTCCAGCATAGCTCTTAAA
CCAGTGGGGCCACTAGGGACCGGTGTTTCGTCCTTTCCACAAGATATATAAAGCCAAGAAATCGAAATAC
TTTCAAGTTACGGTAAGCATATGATAGTCCATTTTAAAACATAATTTTAAAACTGCAAACTACCCAAGAA
ATTATTACTTTCTACGTCACGTATTTTGTACTAATATCTTTGTGTTTACAGTCAAATTAATTCTAATTAT
CTCTCTAACAGCCTTGTATCGTATATGCAAATATGAAGGAATCATGGGAAATAGGCCCTCTTCCTGCCCG
ACCTTGGACGCGTAGGGCCCGGTACTAACCAAACTGGATCTCTGCTGTCCCTGTAATAAACCCGAAAATT
TTGAATTTTTGTAATTTGTTTTTGTAATTCTTTAGTTTGTATGTCTGTTGCTATTATGTCTACTATTCTT
TCCCCTGCACTGTACCCCCCAATCCCCCCTTTTCTTTTAAAATTGTGGATGAATACTGCCATTTGTCTGC
AGAATTGGCGCACGCAGTGCCGATCCGTTCACTAATCGAATGGATCTGTCTCTGTCTCTCTCTCCACCTT
CTTCTTCTATTCCTTCGGGCCTGTCGGGTCCCCTCGGGGTTGGGAGGTGGGTCTGAAACGATAATGGTGA
ATATCCCTGCCTAACTCTATTCACTATAGAAAGTACAGCAAAAACTATTCTTAAACCTACCAAGCCTCCT
ACTATCATTATGAATAATTTTATATACCACAGCCAATTTGTTATGTTAAACCAATTCCACAAACTTGCCC
ATTTATCTAATTCCAATAATTCTTGTTCATTCTTTTCTTGCTGGTTTTGCGATTCTTCAATTAAGGAGTG
TATTAAGCTTGTGTAATTGTTAATTTCTCTGTCCCACTCCATCCAGGTCGTGTGATTCCAAATCTGTTCC
AGAGATTTATTACTCCAACTAGCATTCCAAGGCACAGCAGTGGTGCAAATGAGTTTTCCAGAGCAACCCC
AAATCCCCAGGAGCTGTTGATCCTTTAGGTATCTTTCCACAGCCAGGATTCTTGCCTGGAGCTGCTTGAT
GCCCCAGACTGTGAGTTGCAACAGATGCTGTTGCGCCTCAATAGCCCTCAGCAAATTGTTCTGCTGCTGC
ACTATACCAGACAATAATTGTCTGGCCTGTACCGTCAGCGTCATTGACGCTGCGCCCATAGTGCTTCCTG
CTGCTCCCAAGAACCCAAGGAACAAAGCTCCTATTCCCACTGCTCTTTTTTCTCTCTGCACCACTCTTCT
CTTTGCCTTGGTGGGTGCTACTCCTAATGGTTCAATTTTTACTACTTTATATTTATATAATTCACTTCTC
CAATTGTCCCTCATATCTCCTCCTCCAGGTCTGAAGATCAGCGCGGCCGGCCGCTTGCTGTGCGGTGGTC
TTACTTTTGTTTTGCTCTTCCTCTATCTTGTCTAAAGCTTCCTTGGTGTCTTTTATCTCTATCCTTTGAT
GCACACAATAGAGGGTTGCTACTGTATTATATAATGATCTAAGTTCTTCTGATCCTGTCTGAAGGGATGG
TTGTAGCTGTCCCAGTATTTGTCTAC
